>Addgene plasmid #152053 | pGBW-m4134257 | addgene full sequence | sequence record 297882 | Addgene NGS Result
CTGATGCGGTTTTGGCAGTACATCAATGGGCGTGGATAGCGGTTTGACTCACGGGGATTTCCAAGTCTCC
ACCCCATTGACGTCAATGGGAGTTTGTTTTGGCACCAAAATCAACGGGACTTTCCAAAATGTCGTAACAA
CTCCGCCCCATTGACGCAAATGGGCGGTAGGCGTGTACGGTGGGAGGTCTATATAAGCAGAGCTGGTTTA
GTGAACCGTCAGATCAGATCTTTGTCGATCCTACCATCCACTCGACACACCCGCCAGCGGCCGCCACCAT
GTTAGAAAATGTGGCTTTTAATGTTGTAAATAAGGGACACTTTGATGGACAACAGGGTGAAGTACCAGTT
TCTATCATTAATAACACTGTTTACACAAAAGTTGATGGTGTTGATGTAGAATTGTTTGAAAATAAAACAA
CATTACCTGTTAATGTAGCATTTGAGCTTTGGGCTAAGCGCAACATTAAACCAGTACCAGAGGTGAAAAT
ACTCAATAATTTGGGTGTGGACATTGCTGCTAATACTGTGATCTGGGACTACAAAAGAGATGCTCCAGCA
CATATATCTACTATTGGTGTTTGTTCTATGACTGACATAGCCAAGAAACCAACTGAAACGATTTGTGCAC
CACTCACTGTCTTTTTTGATGGTAGAGTTGATGGTCAAGTAGACTTATTTAGAAATGCCCGTAATGGTGT
TCTTATTACAGAAGGTAGTGTTAAAGGTTTACAACCATCTGTAGGTCCCAAACAAGCTAGTCTTAATGGA
GTCACATTAATTGGAGAAGCCGTAAAAACACAGTTCAATTATTATAAGAAAGTTGATGGTGTTGTCCAAC
AATTACCTGAAACTTACTTTACTCAGAGTAGAAATTTACAAGAATTTAAACCCAGGAGTCAAATGGAAAT
TGATTTCTTAGAATTAGCTATGGATGAATTCATTGAACGGTATAAATTAGAAGGCTATGCCTTCGAACAT
ATCGTTTATGGAGATTTTAGTCATAGTCAGTTAGGTGGTTTACATCTACTGATTGGACTAGCTAAACGTT
TTAAGGAATCACCTTTTGAATTAGAAGATTTTATTCCTATGGACAGTACAGTTAAAAACTATTTCATAAC
AGATGCGCAAACAGGTTCATCTAAGTGTGTGTGTTCTGTTATTGATTTATTACTTGATGATTTTGTTGAA
ATAATAAAATCCCAAGATTTATCTGTAGTTTCTAAGGTTGTCAAAGTGACTATTGACTATACAGAAATTT
CATTTATGCTTTGGTGTAAAGATGGCCATGTAGAAACATTTTACCCAAAATTAGAAAACCTTTACTTTCA
GTCGATGGATTATAAGGACCACGATGGAGACTACAAAGATCATGACATTGATTACAAGGACGACGATGAC
AAATAAGGATCCGCAGGCCTCTGCTAGCTTGACTGACTGAGATACAGCGTACCTTCAGCTCACAGACATG
ATAAGATACATTGATGAGTTTGGACAAACCACAACTAGAATGCAGTGAAAAAAATGCTTTATTTGTGAAA
TTTGTGATGCTATTGCTTTATTTGTAACCATTATAAGCTGCAATAAACAAGTTAACAACAACAATTGCAT
TCATTTTATGTTTCAGGTTCAGGGGGAGGTGTGGGAGGTTTTTTAAAGCAAGTAAAACCTCTACAAATGT
GGTATTGGCCCATCTCTATCGGTATCGTAGCATAACCCCTTGGGGCCTCTAAACGGGTCTTGAGGGGTTT
TTTGTGCCCCTCGGGCCGGATTGCTATCTACCGGCATTGGCGCAGAAAAAAATGCCTGATGCGACGCTGC
GCGTCTTATACTCCCACATATGCCAGATTCAGCAACGGATACGGCTTCCCCAACTTGCCCACTTCCATAC
GTGTCCTCCTTACCAGAAATTTATCCTTAAGGTCGTCAGCTATCCTGCAGGCGATCTCTCGATTTCGATC
AAGACATTCCTTTAATGGTCTTTTCTGGACACCACTAGGGGTCAGAAGTAGTTCATCAAACTTTCTTCCC
TCCCTAATCTCATTGGTTACCTTGGGCTATCGAAACTTAATTAACCAGTCAAGTCAGCTACTTGGCGAGA
TCGACTTGTCTGGGTTTCGACTACGCTCAGAATTGCGTCAGTCAAGTTCGATCTGGTCCTTGCTATTGCA
CCCGTTCTCCGATTACGAGTTTCATTTAAATCATGTGAGCAAAAGGCCAGCAAAAGGCCAGGAACCGTAA
AAAGGCCGCGTTGCTGGCGTTTTTCCATAGGCTCCGCCCCCCTGACGAGCATCACAAAAATCGACGCTCA
AGTCAGAGGTGGCGAAACCCGACAGGACTATAAAGATACCAGGCGTTTCCCCCTGGAAGCTCCCTCGTGC
GCTCTCCTGTTCCGACCCTGCCGCTTACCGGATACCTGTCCGCCTTTCTCCCTTCGGGAAGCGTGGCGCT
TTCTCATAGCTCACGCTGTAGGTATCTCAGTTCGGTGTAGGTCGTTCGCTCCAAGCTGGGCTGTGTGCAC
GAACCCCCCGTTCAGCCCGACCGCTGCGCCTTATCCGGTAACTATCGTCTTGAGTCCAACCCGGTAAGAC
ACGACTTATCGCCACTGGCAGCAGCCACTGGTAACAGGATTAGCAGAGCGAGGTATGTAGGCGGTGCTAC
AGAGTTCTTGAAGTGGTGGCCTAACTACGGCTACACTAGAAGAACAGTATTTGGTATCTGCGCTCTGCTG
AAGCCAGTTACCTTCGGAAAAAGAGTTGGTAGCTCTTGATCCGGCAAACAAACCACCGCTGGTAGCGGTG
GTTTTTTTGTTTGCAAGCAGCAGATTACGCGCAGAAAAAAAGGATCTCAAGAAGATCCTTTGATCTTTTC
TACGGGGTCTGACGCTCAGTGGAACGAAAACTCACGTTAAGGGATTTTGGTCATGAGATTATCAAAAAGG
ATCTTCACCTAGATCCTTTTAAATTAAAAATGAAGTTTTAAATCAATCTAAAGTATATATGAGTAAACTT
GGTCTGACAGTTACCAATGCTTAATCAGTGAGGCACCTATCTCAGCGATCTGTCTATTTCGTTCATCCAT
AGTTGCATTTAAATTTCCGAACTCTCCAAGGCCCTCGTCGGAAAATCTTCAAACCTTTCGTCCGATCCAT
CTTGCAGGCTACCTCTCGAACGAACTATCGCAAGTCTCTTGGCCGGCCTTGCGCCTTGGCTATTGCTTGG
CAGCGCCTATCGCCAGGTATTACTCCAATCCCGAATATCCGAGATCGGGATCACCCGAGAGAAGTTCAAC
CTACATCCTCAATCCCGATCTATCCGAGATCCGAGGAATATCGAAATCGGGGCGCGCCTGGCCTCCGCGC
CGGGTTTTGGCGCCTCCCGCGGGCGCCCCCCTCGTCACGGCGAGCGCTGCCACGTCAGACGAAGGGCGCA
GGAGCGTCCTGATCCTTCCGCCCGGACGCTCAGGACAGCGGCCCGCTGCTCATAAGACTCGGCCTTAGAA
CCCCAGTATCAGCAGAAGGACATTTTAGGACGGGACTTGGGTGACTCTAGGGCACTGGTTTTCTTTCCAG
AGAGCGGAACAGGCGAGGAAAAGTAGTCCCTTCTCGGCGATTCTGCGGAGGGATCTCCGTGGGGCGGTGA
ACGCCGATGATTATATAAGGACGCGCCGGGTGTGGCACAGCTAGTTCCGTCGCAGCCGGGATTTGGGTCG
CGGTTCTTGTTTGTGGATCGCTGTGATCGTCACTTGGTGAGTAGCGGGCTGCTGGGCTGGCCGGGGCTTT
CGTGGCCGCCGGGCCGCTCGGTGGGACGGAAGCGTGTGGAGAGACCGCCAAGGGCTGTAGTCTGGGTCCG
CGAGCAAGGTTGCCCTGAACTGGGGGTTGGGGGGAGCGCAGCAAAATGGCGGCTGTTCCCGAGTCTTGAA
TGGAAGACGCTTGTGAGGCGGGCTGTGAGGTCGTTGAAACAAGGTGGGGGGCATGGTGGGCGGCAAGAAC
CCAAGGTCTTGAGCCCTTCGCTAATGCGGGAAAGCTCTTATTCGGGTGAGATGGGCTGGGCACCATCTGG
GGACCCTGACGTGAAGTTTGTCACTGACTGGAGAACTCGGTTTGTCGTCTGTTGCGGGGGCGGCAGTTAT
GGCGGTGCCGTTGGGCAGTGCACCCGTACCTTTGGGAGCGCGCGCCCTCGTCGTGTCGTGACGTCACCCG
TTCTGTTGGCTTATAATGCAGGGTGGGGCCACCTGCCGGTAGGTGTGCGGTAGGCTTTTCTCCGTCGCAG
GACGCAGGGTTCGGGCCTAGGGTAGGCTCTCCTGAATCGACAGGCGCCGGACCTCTGGTGAGGGGAGGGA
TAAGTGAGGCGTCAGTTTCTTTGGTCGGTTTTATGTACCTATCTTCTTAAGTAGCTGAAGCTCCGGTTTT
GAACTATGCGCTCGGGGTTGGCGAGTGTGTTTTGTGAAGTTTTTTAGGCACCTTTTGAAATGTAATCATT
TGGGTCAATATGTAATTTTCAGTGTTAGACTTGTAAATTGTCCGCTAAATTCTGGCCGTTTTTGGCTTTT
TTGTTAGACAACATGGGTAAAAAGCCTGAACTCACCGCGACGTCTGTCGAGAAGTTTCTGATCGAAAAGT
TCGACAGCGTCTCCGACCTGATGCAGCTCTCGGAGGGCGAAGAATCTCGTGCTTTCAGCTTCGATGTAGG
AGGGCGTGGATATGTCCTGCGGGTAAATAGCTGCGCCGATGGTTTCTACAAAGATCGTTATGTTTATCGG
CACTTTGCATCCGCCGCGCTCCCGATTCCGGAAGTGCTTGACATTGGGGAGTTCAGCGAGAGCCTGACCT
ATTGCATCTCCCGCCGTGCACAGGGTGTCACGTTGCAAGACCTGCCTGAAACCGAACTGCCCGCTGTTCT
GCAGCCGGTCGCGGAGGCAATGGATGCCATCGCTGCCGCCGATCTTAGCCAGACGAGCGGGTTCGGCCCA
TTCGGACCGCAAGGAATCGGTCAATACACTACATGGCGTGATTTCATATGCGCGATTGCTGATCCCCATG
TGTATCACTGGCAAACTGTGATGGACGACACCGTCAGTGCGTCCGTCGCGCAGGCTCTCGATGAGCTGAT
GCTTTGGGCCGAGGACTGCCCCGAAGTCCGGCACCTCGTGCACGCGGATTTCGGCTCCAACAATGTCCTG
ACGGACAATGGCCGCATAACAGCGGTCATTGACTGGAGCGAGGCGATGTTCGGGGATTCCCAATACGAGG
TCGCCAACATCTTCTTCTGGAGGCCGTGGTTGGCTTGTATGGAGCAGCAGACGCGCTACTTCGAGCGGAG
GCATCCGGAGCTTGCAGGATCGCCCCGGCTCCGGGCGTATATGCTCCGCATTGGTCTTGACCAACTCTAT
CAGAGCTTGGTTGACGGCAATTTCGATGATGCAGCTTGGGCGCAGGGTCGATGCGACGCAATCGTCCGAT
CCGGAGCCGGGACTGTCGGGCGTACACAAATCGCCCGCAGAAGCGCCGCCGTCTGGACCGATGGCTGTGT
AGAAGTACTCGCCGATAGTGGAAACCGACGCCCCAGCACTCGTCCGAGGGCAAAGGAATAAGCTAGTATG
TAAGCCTAGTCTTAGATAATAAAATCGCTATCCATCGAAGATGGATGTGTGTTGGTTTTTTGTGTGTGTA
ACGCTAGGCGCGCCTGGTGTACCGAGAACGATCCTCTCAGTGCGAGTCTCGACGATCCATATCGTTGCTT
GGCAGTCAGCCAGTCGGAATCCAGCTTGGGACCCAGGAAGTCCAATCGTCAGATATTGTACTCAAGCCTG
GTCACGGCAGCGTACCGATCTGTTTAAACCTAGATATTGATAGTCTGATCGGTCAACGTATAATCGAGTC
CTAGCTTTTGCAAACATCTATCAAGAGACAGGATCAGCAGGAGGCTTTCGCATGAGTATTCAACATTTCC
GTGTCGCCCTTATTCCCTTTTTTGCGGCATTTTGCCTTCCTGTTTTTGCTCACCCAGAAACGCTGGTGAA
AGTAAAAGATGCTGAAGATCAGTTGGGTGCGCGAGTGGGTTACATCGAACTGGATCTCAACAGCGGTAAG
ATCCTTGAGAGTTTTCGCCCCGAAGAACGCTTTCCAATGATGAGCACTTTTAAAGTTCTGCTATGTGGCG
CGGTATTATCCCGTATTGACGCCGGGCAAGAGCAACTCGGTCGCCGCATACACTATTCTCAGAATGACTT
GGTTGAGTATTCACCAGTCACAGAAAAGCATCTTACGGATGGCATGACAGTAAGAGAATTATGCAGTGCT
GCCATAACCATGAGTGATAACACTGCGGCCAACTTACTTCTGACAACGATTGGAGGACCGAAGGAGCTAA
CCGCTTTTTTGCACAACATGGGGGATCATGTAACTCGCCTTGATCGTTGGGAACCGGAGCTGAATGAAGC
CATACCAAACGACGAGCGTGACACCACGATGCCTGTAGCAATGGCAACAACCTTGCGTAAACTATTAACT
GGCGAACTACTTACTCTAGCTTCCCGGCAACAGTTGATAGACTGGATGGAGGCGGATAAAGTTGCAGGAC
CACTTCTGCGCTCGGCCCTTCCGGCTGGCTGGTTTATTGCTGATAAATCTGGAGCCGGTGAGCGTGGGTC
TCGCGGTATCATTGCAGCACTGGGGCCAGATGGTAAGCCCTCCCGTATCGTAGTTATCTACACGACGGGG
AGTCAGGCAACTATGGATGAACGAAATAGACAGATCGCTGAGATAGGTGCCTCACTGATTAAGCATTGGT
AACCGATTCTAGGTGCATTGGCGCAGAAAAAAATGCCTGATGCGACGCTGCGCGTCTTATACTCCCACAT
ATGCCAGATTCAGCAACGGATACGGCTTCCCCAACTTGCCCACTTCCATACGTGTCCTCCTTACCAGAAA
TTTATCCTTAAGATCCCGAATCGTTTAAACTCGACTCTGGCTCTATCGAATCTCCGTCGTTTCGAGCTTA
CGCGAACAGCCGTGGCGCTCATTTGCTCGTCGGGCATCGAATCTCGTCAGCTATCGTCAGCTTACCTTTT
TGGCAGCGATCGCGGCTCCCGACATCTTGGACCATTAGCTCCACAGGTATCTTCTTCCCTCTAGTGGTCA
TAACAGCAGCTTCAGCTACCTCTCAATTCAAAAAACCCCTCAAGACCCGTTTAGAGGCCCCAAGGGGTTA
TGCTATCAATCGTTGCGTTACACACACAAAAAACCAACACACATCCATCTTCGATGGATAGCGATTTTAT
TATCTAACTGCTGATCGAGTGTAGCCAGATCTAGTAATCAATTACGGGGTCATTAGTTCATAGCCCATAT
ATGGAGTTCCGCGTTACATAACTTACGGTAAATGGCCCGCCTGGCTGACCGCCCAACGACCCCCGCCCAT
TGACGTCAATAATGACGTATGTTCCCATAGTAACGCCAATAGGGACTTTCCATTGACGTCAATGGGTGGA
GTATTTACGGTAAACTGCCCACTTGGCAGTACATCAAGTGTATCATATGCCAAGTACGCCCCCTATTGAC
GTCAATGACGGTAAATGGCCCGCCTGGCATTATGCCCAGTACATGACCTTATGGGACTTTCCTACTTGGC
AGTACATCTACGTATTAGTCATCGCTATTACCATG
Features (pLannotate 1.2.2; 20 found; start..end, strand, type, name):
     73..90      -  promoter       CMV promoter (fragment): human cytomegalovirus (CMV) immediate early promoter
    153..204     +  promoter       CMVd2 promoter: truncated human cytomegalovirus (CMV) immediate early promoter that yields moderately reduced expression relative to the full-length promoter
    282..1316    +  CDS            rep (fragment): R1AB_SARS2 - Experimental evidence at protein level: Swiss-Prot protein existence level 1. [2'-O-methyltransferase]: Methyltransferase that mediates mRNA cap 2'-O-ribose methylation to the 5'-cap structure of viral mRNAs. N7-methyl guanosine cap is a prerequisite for binding of nsp16. Therefore plays an essential role in viral mRNAs cap methylation which is essential to evade immune system. From Severe acute respiratory syndrome coronavirus 2 (2019-nCoV) (SARS-CoV-2).
   1380..1402    +  CDS            FLAG (fragment): FLAG® epitope tag, followed by an enterokinase cleavage site
   1472..1593    -  polyA_signal   SV40 poly(A) signal: SV40 polyadenylation signal
   1616..1685    -  CDS            large T antigen (fragment): large T antigen from SV40 (simian virus 40)
   1708..1754    +  terminator     T7 terminator: transcription terminator for bacteriophage T7 RNA polymerase
   1784..1920    +  terminator     rrnG terminator: transcription terminator from the E. coli ribosomal RNA rrnG operon (Albrechtsen et al., 1991)
   1965..2036    +  misc_feature   3' β-globin insulator: insulator downstream of the human β-globin locus (Farrell et al., 2002)
   2262..2850    -  rep_origin     ori: high-copy-number ColE1/pMB1/pBR322/pUC origin of replication
   3022..3086    -  CDS            bla(M) (fragment): β-lactamase lacking the signal sequence; bla(M); allows cytosolic expression of β-lactamase
   3350..4559    +  promoter       UbC promoter: human ubiquitin C promoter
   4569..5590    +  CDS            HygR (fragment): hygromycin B phosphotransferase confers resistance to hygromycin
   5618..5666    +  polyA_signal   poly(A) signal: synthetic polyadenylation signal
   5932..6792    +  CDS            AmpR: β-lactamase; bla; confers resistance to ampicillin, carbenicillin, and related antibiotics
   6805..6941    +  terminator     rrnG terminator: transcription terminator from the E. coli ribosomal RNA rrnG operon (Albrechtsen et al., 1991)
   7093..7164    +  misc_feature   5' β-globin insulator: insulator upstream of the human β-globin locus (Farrell et al., 2002)
   7169..7215    -  terminator     T7 terminator: transcription terminator for bacteriophage T7 RNA polymerase
   7233..7281    -  polyA_signal   poly(A) signal: synthetic polyadenylation signal
   7362..7665    +  enhancer       CMV enhancer: human cytomegalovirus immediate early enhancer
