[The description below was written by a language model from this plasmid's Addgene catalogue record and pLannotate feature annotations shown in this document.]
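Description:
pGBW-m4134257 is a mammalian expression plasmid built on the pTwist_CMV_Hygro_6 backbone for producing the SARS-CoV-2 endoRNAse, a mature cleavage product of the viral ORF1ab replicase polyprotein. The sequenced construct is about 7.7 kb. It is propagated in E. coli through a high-copy ColE1/pUC-type origin and selected with ampicillin via a full-length β-lactamase gene. Selection in mammalian cells comes from a separate cassette in which the human ubiquitin C promoter drives hygromycin B phosphotransferase, terminated by a synthetic polyadenylation signal, so stable hygromycin-resistant lines can be made as well as transient transfections.

The payload is a wild-type coding segment of roughly 1 kb, placed downstream of the CMV immediate-early enhancer and promoter (the enhancer spans the numbering origin of the circular map) and followed by an SV40 polyadenylation signal. The automated annotation identifies this open reading frame as a fragment of the SARS-CoV-2 replicase polyprotein. The functional text attached to that hit describes the 2'-O-methyltransferase, which is generic text for the polyprotein entry rather than a description of this insert, which the catalogue record lists as the endoRNAse. According to the record, the backbone supplies a C-terminal TEV-cleavable 3xFLAG tag. The feature table detects only a FLAG fragment just after the insert, which is consistent with this. The tag permits immunodetection and affinity capture, and it can be removed with protease.

The expression unit is bracketed by β-globin insulator elements, bacterial rrnG and T7 terminators, and an upstream synthetic poly(A) signal, which presumably limit read-through and interference from neighbouring sequences. The plasmid is suited to expressing the tagged viral nuclease in mammalian cells, although the record does not state specific downstream applications.
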