Addgene plasmid #152053: pGBW-m4134257
Purpose: Mammalian expression plasmid for SARS-CoV-2 endoRNAse
Depositing lab: Ginkgo Bioworks & Benjie Chen. Depositing organization: Ginkgo Bioworks.
Backbone
  Vector backbone: pTwist_CMV_Hygro_6
  Backbone size w/o insert (bp): 6525
  Vector type: Mammalian Expression
  Selectable markers: Hygromycin
Growth in bacteria
  Bacterial resistance: Ampicillin, 100 μg/mL
  Growth temperature: 37°C
  Growth strain: DH5alpha
  Copy number: High Copy
Gene/Insert
  Gene/Insert name: SARS-CoV-2 endoRNAse
  Species: Severe acute respiratory syndrome coronavirus 2
  Insert size (bp): 1031
  Mutation: wt
  Entrez Gene: ORF1ab (a.k.a. GU280_gp01)
  Promoter: CMV
  Tag / fusion protein: Cleavable TEV;3xFlag (C terminal on backbone)
  Cloning method: Unknown
Resource information
  A portion of this plasmid was derived from a plasmid made by: GinkgoBioworks
Depositor comments: NCBI reference sequence: YP_009725310.1
How to cite: pGBW-m4134257 was a gift from Ginkgo Bioworks & Benjie Chen (Addgene plasmid # 152053 ; http://n2t.net/addgene:152053 ; RRID:Addgene_152053)
